Addgene plasmid #145959: pETM-30-GST-DmBelle_299-694_B
Purpose: Bacterial Expression of DmBelle_299-694
Depositing lab: Elisa Izaurralde. Depositing organization: Max Planck Institute for Developmental Biology.
Backbone
  Vector backbone: Unknown
  Vector type: Bacterial Expression
Growth in bacteria
  Bacterial resistance: Kanamycin, 50 μg/mL
  Growth temperature: 37°C
  Growth strain: DH5alpha
  Copy number: Low Copy
Gene/Insert
  Gene/Insert name: DmBelle_299-694
  Species: D. melanogaster (fly)
  Entrez Gene: bel (a.k.a. Dmel_CG9748, BEL, Bel, CG9748, DmRH6, Dmel\CG9748, L3, anon-85Ab, cap, cg9748, l(3)85Ac, l(3)L3, l(3)L4740, l(3)S047110, l(3)S097074, ms(3)Pneo85A, ms(3)neo30)
  Cloning method: Unknown
Terms and licenses: Academic/Nonprofit Terms; Industry Terms: Not Available to Industry
Depositor comments: Plasmids from this collection were made available to the research community and donated after the lab closed. Please note that the sequence provided by the depositing laboratory may be theoretical/predicted or based on Sanger sequencing results. There may be discrepancies between sequencing results obtained by Addgene and the depositor sequence. If an Addgene verified sequence is not available, please contact before placing your order to request that our lab fully sequence the plasmid.
How to cite: pETM-30-GST-DmBelle_299-694_B was a gift from Elisa Izaurralde (Addgene plasmid # 145959 ; http://n2t.net/addgene:145959 ; RRID:Addgene_145959)
