[The description below was written by a language model from this plasmid's Addgene catalogue record and pLannotate feature annotations shown in this document.]
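Description:
pETM-30-GST-DmBelle_299-694_B is a 7,226 nt bacterial expression plasmid for producing a fragment of the Drosophila melanogaster DEAD-box RNA helicase Belle (bel, the fly DDX3 orthologue) in E. coli. The catalogue lists the backbone as unknown, but the name and the annotated features point to a pET-type pETM-30 vector. It carries a ColE1/pBR322-family origin together with the bom region and the rop gene, which agrees with the recorded low copy number. It also has an f1 phage origin and a kanamycin resistance gene (aph(3')-Ia) for selection. Short tetracycline-resistance fragments flanking the lacI region are leftovers of pBR322 ancestry and are not functional markers.

The expression cassette is driven by a T7 promoter with an adjacent lac operator and the T7 gene 10 ribosome binding site, and a plasmid-borne lacI gene supplies the repressor. Transcription therefore depends on a host that provides T7 RNA polymerase and is induced with IPTG. The open reading frame begins with an N-terminal 6xHis tag followed by Schistosoma japonicum GST. Next comes a short segment annotated as part of a TEV-containing composite tag, which most likely corresponds to a TEV protease cleavage site for removing the tags. This is followed by the Belle coding fragment of about 1.19 kb, matching residues 299–694. A vector-derived His-tag sequence and a small gene 10-related fragment lie downstream of the insert, before the T7 terminator. The record does not show whether these are translated, which would depend on whether the insert carries a stop codon. The construct is suited to recombinant expression and affinity purification of this Belle fragment on glutathione or nickel resin, for example for biochemical, binding or structural work. The record does not give the specific application, and the depositor notes that the sequence may be theoretical.
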