Features (pLannotate 1.2.2; 22 found; start..end, strand, type, name):
     12..467     +  rep_origin     f1 ori (sequence partly withheld): f1 bacteriophage origin of replication; arrow indicates direction of (+) strand synthesis
    494..551     +  promoter       AmpR promoter (fragment): bla
    560..1375    -  CDS            KanR: aminoglycoside phosphotransferase; aph(3')-Ia; confers resistance to kanamycin in bacteria or G418 (Geneticin®) in eukaryotes
   1497..2085    +  rep_origin     ori: high-copy-number ColE1/pMB1/pBR322/pUC origin of replication
   2271..2413    -  misc_feature   bom: basis of mobility region from pBR322
   2515..2706    -  CDS            rop: Rop protein, which maintains plasmids at low copy number; rop
   2723..3103    +  CDS            YPB1_ECOLX: Protein predicted: Swiss-Prot protein existence level 4. From Escherichia coli.
   3175..3466    -  CDS            TcR (fragment): tetracycline efflux protein; tet; confers resistance to tetracycline
   3481..3502    -  protein_bind   CAP binding site: CAP binding activates transcription in the presence of cAMP. E. coli catabolite activator protein
   3515..4597    -  CDS            lacI: lac repressor; lacI; The lac repressor binds to the lac operator to inhibit transcription in E. coli. This inhibition can be relieved by adding lactose or isopropyl-β-D-thiogalactopyranoside (IPTG).
   4598..4675    -  promoter       lacI promoter: lacI
   4683..4962    -  CDS            TcR (fragment): tetracycline efflux protein; tet; confers resistance to tetracycline
   4984..5002    +  promoter       T7 promoter: promoter for bacteriophage T7 RNA polymerase
   5003..5027    +  protein_bind   lac operator: The lac repressor binds to the lac operator to inhibit transcription in E. coli. This inhibition can be relieved by adding lactose or isopropyl-β-D-thiogalactopyranoside (IPTG). lac repressor encoded by lacI
   5042..5064    +  RBS            RBS: efficient ribosome binding site from bacteriophage T7 gene 10 (Olins and Rangwala, 1989)
   5077..5094    +  CDS            7xHis (fragment): 6xHis affinity tag
   5113..5764    +  CDS            GST (fragment): glutathione S-transferase from Schistosoma japonicum
   5799..5819    +  CDS            capTEV™ (fragment): composite tag for in vivo biotinylation, TEV protease cleavage, and 6xHis tagging
   5827..7014    +  CDS            bel (fragment): DDX3_DROME - Experimental evidence at protein level: Swiss-Prot protein existence level 1. ATP-dependent RNA helicase that is essential and required for cellular function, larval growth, and for male and female fertility. Also required for RNA interference (RNAi), double-stranded RNA induces potent and specific gene silencing, by acting downstream of dsRNA internalization. RNAi is mediated by the RNA-induced silencing complex (RISC), a sequence-specific, multicomponent nuclease that destroys or silences messenger RNAs homologous to the silencing trigger. From Drosophila melanogaster (Fruit fly
   7070..7087    +  CDS            9xHis (fragment): 9xHis affinity tag
   7097..7146    +  CDS            SET1 (fragment): solubility-enhancement tag derived from T7 phage gene 10B
   7154..7201    +  terminator     T7 terminator: transcription terminator for bacteriophage T7 RNA polymerase
>Addgene plasmid #145959 | pETM-30-GST-DmBelle_299-694_B | depositor full sequence | sequence record 288404 | Full Sequence
TGGCGAATGGG
[124 nt withheld, positions 12-135]
C
[91 nt withheld, positions 137-227]
A
[49 nt withheld, positions 229-277]
CCTTTGACGTTGGAGTCCACGTTCTTT
[37 nt withheld, positions 305-341]
ACCCTATCTCGGTCTATTCTTTTGATTTATAAGGGATTTTGCCGATTTCGGCCTATTGGTTAAAAAATGA
GCTGATTTAACAAAAATTTAACGCGAATTTTAACAAAATATTAACGTTTACAATTTCAGGTGGCACTTTT
CGGGGAAATGTGCGCGGAACCCCTATTTGTTTATTTTTCTAAATACATTCAAATATGTATCCGCTCATGA
ATTAATTCTTAGAAAAACTCATCGAGCATCAAATGAAACTGCAATTTATTCATATCAGGATTATCAATAC
CATATTTTTGAAAAAGCCGTTTCTGTAATGAAGGAGAAAACTCACCGAGGCAGTTCCATAGGATGGCAAG
ATCCTGGTATCGGTCTGCGATTCCGACTCGTCCAACATCAATACAACCTATTAATTTCCCCTCGTCAAAA
ATAAGGTTATCAAGTGAGAAATCACCATGAGTGACGACTGAATCCGGTGAGAATGGCAAAAGTTTATGCA
TTTCTTTCCAGACTTGTTCAACAGGCCAGCCATTACGCTCGTCATCAAAATCACTCGCATCAACCAAACC
GTTATTCATTCGTGATTGCGCCTGAGCGAGACGAAATACGCGATCGCTGTTAAAAGGACAATTACAAACA
GGAATCGAATGCAACCGGCGCAGGAACACTGCCAGCGCATCAACAATATTTTCACCTGAATCAGGATATT
CTTCTAATACCTGGAATGCTGTTTTCCCGGGGATCGCAGTGGTGAGTAACCATGCATCATCAGGAGTACG
GATAAAATGCTTGATGGTCGGAAGAGGCATAAATTCCGTCAGCCAGTTTAGTCTGACCATCTCATCTGTA
ACATCATTGGCAACGCTACCTTTGCCATGTTTCAGAAACAACTCTGGCGCATCGGGCTTCCCATACAATC
GATAGATTGTCGCACCTGATTGCCCGACATTATCGCGAGCCCATTTATACCCATATAAATCAGCATCCAT
GTTGGAATTTAATCGCGGCCTAGAGCAAGACGTTTCCCGTTGAATATGGCTCATAACACCCCTTGTATTA
CTGTTTATGTAAGCAGACAGTTTTATTGTTCATGACCAAAATCCCTTAACGTGAGTTTTCGTTCCACTGA
GCGTCAGACCCCGTAGAAAAGATCAAAGGATCTTCTTGAGATCCTTTTTTTCTGCGCGTAATCTGCTGCT
TGCAAACAAAAAAACCACCGCTACCAGCGGTGGTTTGTTTGCCGGATCAAGAGCTACCAACTCTTTTTCC
GAAGGTAACTGGCTTCAGCAGAGCGCAGATACCAAATACTGTCCTTCTAGTGTAGCCGTAGTTAGGCCAC
CACTTCAAGAACTCTGTAGCACCGCCTACATACCTCGCTCTGCTAATCCTGTTACCAGTGGCTGCTGCCA
GTGGCGATAAGTCGTGTCTTACCGGGTTGGACTCAAGACGATAGTTACCGGATAAGGCGCAGCGGTCGGG
CTGAACGGGGGGTTCGTGCACACAGCCCAGCTTGGAGCGAACGACCTACACCGAACTGAGATACCTACAG
CGTGAGCTATGAGAAAGCGCCACGCTTCCCGAAGGGAGAAAGGCGGACAGGTATCCGGTAAGCGGCAGGG
TCGGAACAGGAGAGCGCACGAGGGAGCTTCCAGGGGGAAACGCCTGGTATCTTTATAGTCCTGTCGGGTT
TCGCCACCTCTGACTTGAGCGTCGATTTTTGTGATGCTCGTCAGGGGGGCGGAGCCTATGGAAAAACGCC
AGCAACGCGGCCTTTTTACGGTTCCTGGCCTTTTGCTGGCCTTTTGCTCACATGTTCTTTCCTGCGTTAT
CCCCTGATTCTGTGGATAACCGTATTACCGCCTTTGAGTGAGCTGATACCGCTCGCCGCAGCCGAACGAC
CGAGCGCAGCGAGTCAGTGAGCGAGGAAGCGGAAGAGCGCCTGATGCGGTATTTTCTCCTTACGCATCTG
TGCGGTATTTCACACCGCATATATGGTGCACTCTCAGTACAATCTGCTCTGATGCCGCATAGTTAAGCCA
GTATACACTCCGCTATCGCTACGTGACTGGGTCATGGCTGCGCCCCGACACCCGCCAACACCCGCTGACG
CGCCCTGACGGGCTTGTCTGCTCCCGGCATCCGCTTACAGACAAGCTGTGACCGTCTCCGGGAGCTGCAT
GTGTCAGAGGTTTTCACCGTCATCACCGAAACGCGCGAGGCAGCTGCGGTAAAGCTCATCAGCGTGGTCG
TGAAGCGATTCACAGATGTCTGCCTGTTCATCCGCGTCCAGCTCGTTGAGTTTCTCCAGAAGCGTTAATG
TCTGGCTTCTGATAAAGCGGGCCATGTTAAGGGCGGTTTTTTCCTGTTTGGTCACTGATGCCTCCGTGTA
AGGGGGATTTCTGTTCATGGGGGTAATGATACCGATGAAACGAGAGAGGATGCTCACGATACGGGTTACT
GATGATGAACATGCCCGGTTACTGGAACGTTGTGAGGGTAAACAACTGGCGGTATGGATGCGGCGGGACC
AGAGAAAAATCACTCAGGGTCAATGCCAGCGCTTCGTTAATACAGATGTAGGTGTTCCACAGGGTAGCCA
GCAGCATCCTGCGATGCAGATCCGGAACATAATGGTGCAGGGCGCTGACTTCCGCGTTTCCAGACTTTAC
GAAACACGGAAACCGAAGACCATTCATGTTGTTGCTCAGGTCGCAGACGTTTTGCAGCAGCAGTCGCTTC
ACGTTCGCTCGCGTATCGGTGATTCATTCTGCTAACCAGTAAGGCAACCCCGCCAGCCTAGCCGGGTCCT
CAACGACAGGAGCACGATCATGCGCACCCGTGGGGCCGCCATGCCGGCGATAATGGCCTGCTTCTCGCCG
AAACGTTTGGTGGCGGGACCAGTGACGAAGGCTTGAGCGAGGGCGTGCAAGATTCCGAATACCGCAAGCG
ACAGGCCGATCATCGTCGCGCTCCAGCGAAAGCGGTCCTCGCCGAAAATGACCCAGAGCGCTGCCGGCAC
CTGTCCTACGAGTTGCATGATAAAGAAGACAGTCATAAGTGCGGCGACGATAGTCATGCCCCGCGCCCAC
CGGAAGGAGCTGACTGGGTTGAAGGCTCTCAAGGGCATCGGTCGAGATCCCGGTGCCTAATGAGTGAGCT
AACTTACATTAATTGCGTTGCGCTCACTGCCCGCTTTCCAGTCGGGAAACCTGTCGTGCCAGCTGCATTA
ATGAATCGGCCAACGCGCGGGGAGAGGCGGTTTGCGTATTGGGCGCCAGGGTGGTTTTTCTTTTCACCAG
TGAGACGGGCAACAGCTGATTGCCCTTCACCGCCTGGCCCTGAGAGAGTTGCAGCAAGCGGTCCACGCTG
GTTTGCCCCAGCAGGCGAAAATCCTGTTTGATGGTGGTTAACGGCGGGATATAACATGAGCTGTCTTCGG
TATCGTCGTATCCCACTACCGAGATATCCGCACCAACGCGCAGCCCGGACTCGGTAATGGCGCGCATTGC
GCCCAGCGCCATCTGATCGTTGGCAACCAGCATCGCAGTGGGAACGATGCCCTCATTCAGCATTTGCATG
GTTTGTTGAAAACCGGACATGGCACTCCAGTCGCCTTCCCGTTCCGCTATCGGCTGAATTTGATTGCGAG
TGAGATATTTATGCCAGCCAGCCAGACGCAGACGCGCCGAGACAGAACTTAATGGGCCCGCTAACAGCGC
GATTTGCTGGTGACCCAATGCGACCAGATGCTCCACGCCCAGTCGCGTACCGTCTTCATGGGAGAAAATA
ATACTGTTGATGGGTGTCTGGTCAGAGACATCAAGAAATAACGCCGGAACATTAGTGCAGGCAGCTTCCA
CAGCAATGGCATCCTGGTCATCCAGCGGATAGTTAATGATCAGCCCACTGACGCGTTGCGCGAGAAGATT
GTGCACCGCCGCTTTACAGGCTTCGACGCCGCTTCGTTCTACCATCGACACCACCACGCTGGCACCCAGT
TGATCGGCGCGAGATTTAATCGCCGCGACAATTTGCGACGGCGCGTGCAGGGCCAGACTGGAGGTGGCAA
CGCCAATCAGCAACGACTGTTTGCCCGCCAGTTGTTGTGCCACGCGGTTGGGAATGTAATTCAGCTCCGC
CATCGCCGCTTCCACTTTTTCCCGCGTTTTCGCAGAAACGTGGCTGGCCTGGTTCACCACGCGGGAAACG
GTCTGATAAGAGACACCGGCATACTCTGCGACATCGTATAACGTTACTGGTTTCACATTCACCACCCTGA
ATTGACTCTCTTCCGGGCGCTATCATGCCATACCGCGAAAGGTTTTGCGCCATTCGATGGTGTCCGGGAT
CTCGACGCTCTCCCTTATGCGACTCCTGCATTAGGAAGCAGCCCAGTAGTAGGTTGAGGCCGTTGAGCAC
CGCCGCCGCAAGGAATGGTGCATGCAAGGAGATGGCGCCCAACAGTCCCCCGGCCACGGGGCCTGCCACC
ATACCCACGCCGAAACAAGCGCTCATGAGCCCGAAGTGGCGAGCCCGATCTTCCCCATCGGTGATGTCGG
CGATATAGGCGCCAGCAACCGCACCTGTGGCGCCGGTGATGCCGGCCACGATGCGTCCGGCGTAGAGGAT
CGAGATCTCGATCCCGCGAAATTAATACGACTCACTATAGGGGAATTGTGAGCGGATAACAATTCCCCTC
TAGAAATAATTTTGTTTAACTTTAAGAAGGAGATATACCATGAAACATCACCATCACCATCACAACACTA
GTAGCAATTCCATGTCCCCTATACTAGGTTATTGGAAAATTAAGGGCCTTGTGCAACCCACTCGACTTCT
TTTGGAATATCTTGAAGAAAAATATGAAGAGCATTTGTATGAGCGCGATGAAGGTGATAAATGGCGAAAC
AAAAAGTTTGAATTGGGTTTGGAGTTTCCCAATCTTCCTTATTATATTGATGGTGATGTTAAATTAACAC
AGTCTATGGCCATCATACGTTATATAGCTGACAAGCACAACATGTTGGGTGGTTGTCCAAAAGAGCGTGC
AGAGATTTCAATGCTTGAAGGAGCGGTTTTGGATATTAGATACGGTGTTTCGAGAATTGCATATAGTAAA
GACTTTGAAACTCTCAAAGTTGATTTTCTTAGCAAGCTACCTGAAATGCTGAAAATGTTCGAAGATCGTT
TATGTCATAAAACATATTTAAATGGTGATCATGTAACCCATCCTGACTTCATGTTGTATGACGCTCTTGA
TGTTGTTTTATACATGGACCCAATGTGCCTGGATGCGTTCCCAAAATTAGTTTGTTTTAAAAAACGTATT
GAAGCTATCCCACAAATTGATAAGTACTTGAAATCCAGCAAGTATATAGCATGGCCTTTGCAGGGCTGGC
AAGCCACGTTTGGTGGTGGCGACCATCCTCCAACTAGTGGATCTGGTGGTGGTGGCGGATGGATGAGCGA
GAATCTTTATTTTCAGGGCGCCATGGATGTGCAGCTGACGGAGATTATCCGCAACAACGTGGCCTTAGCA
CGTTATGACAAACCGACACCGGTGCAGAAGCACGCCATTCCGATCATTATCAATGGCCGGGATCTAATGG
CCTGCGCCCAGACTGGATCCGGCAAGACGGCCGCCTTCCTGGTGCCGATTCTCAACCAGATGTACGAGCT
GGGACATGTGCCCCCGCCGCAAAGCACCCGGCAGTACAGCCGGCGCAAGCAGTATCCGTTGGGTCTGGTG
CTGGCGCCGACCCGCGAACTGGCCACCCAGATCTTTGAGGAGGCCAAGAAGTTCGCCTATCGCTCCCGGA
TGCGCCCGGCAGTGCTGTACGGCGGAAACAATACTAGCGAGCAGATGCGCGAGCTGGACCGCGGTTGCCA
TCTGATTGTGGCCACACCCGGTCGCCTAGAGGACATGATCACACGCGGAAAGGTGGGACTGGAGAACATT
CGATTCCTTGTACTGGATGAGGCTGATCGTATGTTGGACATGGGTTTCGAGCCGCAGATCCGTCGCATCG
TCGAACAGCTAAACATGCCGCCAACCGGACAGCGCCAGACGCTTATGTTCTCGGCCACATTCCCCAAGCA
GATCCAGGAGTTAGCCAGCGATTTCCTCAGCAACTACATTTTCTTGGCCGTTGGTCGTGTGGGCTCCACA
TCTGAGAACATTACGCAGACAATCCTGTGGGTCTATGAACCCGACAAGCGCTCGTATCTGCTGGATCTGC
TCTCGTCTATCCGCGATGGCCCCGAATACACCAAAGACAGCCTAACACTGATCTTTGTGGAGACTAAGAA
GGGTGCAGACTCGCTGGAGGAGTTCCTGTACCAGTGCAATCATCCCGTCACTAGCATCCACGGTGATCGC
ACGCAGAAGGAGCGCGAGGAGGCACTGCGCTGCTTCCGATCGGGCGACTGCCCCATCCTGGTGGCCACAG
CCGTGGCCGCTCGTGGCCTGGACATTCCGCACGTTAAGCACGTTATTAACTTTGACCTGCCCTCGGATGT
GGAGGAGTATGTCCACCGTATCGGGCGTACCGGACGTATGGGTAATCTTGGTGTGGCCACCTCCTTTTTC
AACGAAAAGAACCGCAACATTTGCTCCGATCTCTTGGAGCTGCTGATCGAAACGAAGCAGGAGATCCCCA
GTTTCATGGAGGATATGAGTTCGTAGGGTACCGGATCCGAATTCGAGCTCCGTCGACAAGCTTGCGGCCG
CACTCGAGCACCACCACCACCACCACTGAGATCCGGCTGCTAACAAAGCCCGAAAGGAAGCTGAGTTGGC
TGCTGCCACCGCTGAGCAATAACTAGCATAACCCCTTGGGGCCTCTAAACGGGTCTTGAGGGGTTTTTTG
CTGAAAGGAGGAACTATATCCGGAT
